>Addgene plasmid #234569 | pCDS.EED | addgene full sequence | sequence record 469243 | Addgene NGS Result
TCGGTCTCATATGTCCGAGAGGGAAGTGTCGACTGCGCCGGCGGGAACAGACATGCCTGCGGCCAAGAAG
CAGAAGCTGAGCAGTGACGAGAACAGCAATCCAGACCTCTCTGGAGATGAGAATGATGACGCTGTCAGTA
TAGAAAGTGGTACAAACACTGAACGCCCTGATACACCTACAAACACGCCAAATGCACCTGGAAGGAAAAG
TTGGGGAAAGGGAAAATGGAAGTCAAAGAAATGCAAATATTCTTTCAAATGTGTAAATAGTCTCAAGGAA
GATCATAACCAACCATTGTTTGGAGTTCAGTTTAACTGGCACAGTAAAGAAGGAGATCCATTAGTGTTTG
CAACTGTAGGAAGCAACAGAGTTACCTTGTATGAATGTCATTCACAAGGAGAAATCCGGTTGTTGCAATC
TTACGTGGATGCTGATGCTGATGAAAACTTTTACACTTGTGCATGGACCTATGATAGCAATACGAGCCAT
CCTCTGCTGGCTGTAGCTGGATCTAGAGGCATAATTAGGATAATAAATCCTATAACAATGCAGTGTATAA
AGCACTATGTTGGCCATGGAAATGCTATCAATGAGCTGAAATTCCATCCAAGAGATCCAAATCTTCTCCT
GTCAGTAAGTAAAGATCATGCTTTACGATTATGGAATATCCAGACGGACACTCTGGTGGCAATATTTGGA
GGCGTAGAAGGGCACAGAGATGAAGTTCTAAGTGCTGATTATGATCTTTTGGGTGAAAAAATAATGTCCT
GTGGTATGGATCATTCTCTTAAACTTTGGAGGATCAATTCAAAGAGAATGATGAATGCAATTAAGGAATC
TTATGATTATAATCCAAATAAAACTAACAGGCCATTTATTTCTCAGAAAATCCATTTTCCTGATTTTTCT
ACCAGAGACATACATAGGAATTATGTTGATTGTGTGCGATGGTTAGGCGATTTGATACTTTCTAAGTCTT
GTGAAAATGCCATTGTGTGCTGGAAACCTGGCAAGATGGAAGATGATATAGATAAAATTAAACCCAGTGA
ATCTAATGTGACTATTCTTGGGCGATTTGATTACAGCCAGTGTGACATTTGGTACATGAGGTTTTCTATG
GATTTCTGGCAAAAGATGCTTGCATTGGGCAATCAAGTTGGCAAACTTTATGTTTGGGATTTAGAAGTAG
AAGATCCTCATAAAGCCAAATGTACAACACTGACTCATCATAAATGTGGTGCTGCTATTCGACAAACCAG
TTTTAGCAGGGATAGCAGCATTCTTATAGCTGTTTGTGATGATGCCAGTATTTGGCGCTGGGATCGACTT
CGAGGATCCTGAGACCAGACCAATAAAAAACGCCCGGCGGCAACCGAGCGTTCTGAACAAATCCAGATGG
AGTTCTGAGGTCATTACTGGATCTATCAACAGGAGTCCAAGCGAGCTCGATATCAAATTACGCCCCGCCC
TGCCACTCATCGCAGTACTGTTGTAATTCATTAAGCATTCTGCCGACATGGAAGCCATCACAAACGGCAT
GATGAACCTGAATCGCCAGCGGCATCAGCACCTTGTCGCCTTGCGTATAATATTTGCCCATGGTGAAAAC
GGGGGCGAAGAAGTTGTCCATATTGGCCACGTTTAAATCAAAACTGGTGAAACTCACCCAGGGATTGGCT
GAAACGAAAAACATATTCTCAATAAACCCTTTAGGGAAATAGGCCAGGTTTTCACCGTAACACGCCACAT
CTTGCGAATATATGTGTAGAAACTGCCGGAAATCGTCGTGGTATTCACTCCAGAGCGATGAAAACGTTTC
AGTTTGCTCATGGAAAACGGTGTAACAAGGGTGAACACTATCCCATATCACCAGCTCACCGTCTTTCATT
GCCATACGAAATTCCGGATGAGCATTCATCAGGCGGGCAAGAATGTGAATAAAGGCCGGATAAAACTTGT
GCTTATTTTTCTTTACGGTCTTTAAAAAGGCCGTAATATCCAGCTGAACGGTCTGGTTATAGGTACATTG
AGCAACTGACTGAAATGCCTCAAAATGTTCTTTACGATGCCATTGGGATATATCAACGGTGGTATATCCA
GTGATTTTTTTCTCCATTTTAGCTTCCTTAGCTCCTGAAAATCTCGATAACTCAAAAAATACGCCCGGTA
GTGATCTTATTTCATTATGGTGAAAGTTGGAACCTCTTACGTGCCCGATCAATCATGACCAAAATCCCTT
AACGTGAGTTTTCGTTCCACTGAGCGTCAGACCCCGTAGAAAAGATCAAAGGATCTTCTTGAGATCCTTT
TTTTCTGCGCGTAATCTGCTGCTTGCAAACAAAAAAACCACCGCTACCAGCGGTGGTTTGTTTGCCGGAT
CAAGAGCTACCAACTCTTTTTCCGAAGGTAACTGGCTTCAGCAGAGCGCAGATACCAAATACTGTTCTTC
TAGTGTAGCCGTAGTTAGGCCACCACTTCAAGAACTCTGTAGCACCGCCTACATACCTCGCTCTGCTAAT
CCTGTTACCAGTGGCTGCTGCCAGTGGCGATAAGTCGTGTCTTACCGGGTTGGACTCAAGACGATAGTTA
CCGGATAAGGCGCAGCGGTCGGGCTGAACGGGGGGTTCGTGCACACAGCCCAGCTTGGAGCGAACGACCT
ACACCGAACTGAGATACCTACAGCGTGAGCTATGAGAAAGCGCCACGCTTCCCGAAGGGAGAAAGGCGGA
CAGGTATCCGGTAAGCGGCAGGGTCGGAACAGGAGAGCGCACGAGGGAGCTTCCAGGGGGAAACGCCTGG
TATCTTTATAGTCCTGTCGGGTTTCGCCACCTCTGACTTGAGCGTCGATTTTTGTGATGCTCGTCAGGGG
GGCGGAGCCTATGGAAAAACGCCAGCAACGCGGCCTTTTTACGGTTCCTGGCCTTTTGCTGGCCTTTTGC
TCACATGTTCTTTCCTGCGTTATCCCCTGATTCTGTGGATAACCGTAG
Features (pLannotate 1.2.2; 5 found; start..end, strand, type, name):
     11..1333    +  CDS            EED: EED_HUMAN - Experimental evidence at protein level: Swiss-Prot protein existence level 1. Polycomb group (PcG) protein. Component of the PRC2/EED-EZH2 complex, which methylates 'Lys-9' and 'Lys-27' of histone H3, leading to transcriptional repression of the affected target gene. Also recognizes 'Lys-26' trimethylated histone H1 with the effect of inhibiting PRC2 complex methyltransferase activity on nucleosomal histone H3 'Lys-27', whereas H3 'Lys-27' recognition has the opposite effect, enabling the propagation of this repressive mark. The PRC2/EED- EZH2 complex may also serve as a recruiting
   1353..1387    -  terminator     lambda t0 terminator: minimal transcription terminator from phage lambda (Scholtissek and Grosse, 1987)
   1461..2117    -  CDS            cat: CAT_ECOLX - Experimental evidence at protein level: Swiss-Prot protein existence level 1. This enzyme is an effector of chloramphenicol resistance in bacteria. From Escherichia coli. This protein is used as a marker in many commonly used cloning vectors, such as pACYC184.
   2118..2215    -  promoter       cat promoter: promoter of the E. coli cat gene encoding chloramphenicol acetyltransferase
   2299..2887    +  rep_origin     ori: high-copy-number ColE1/pMB1/pBR322/pUC origin of replication
