[The description below was written by a language model from this plasmid's Addgene catalogue record and pLannotate feature annotations shown in this document.]
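Description:
pCDS.EED is a small (about 3 kb) Golden Gate part plasmid built on pYTK001, the entry vector of a yeast modular cloning toolkit. It stores the coding sequence of human EED as a reusable building block. It is not an expression construct in its own right: the feature table shows no promoter or terminator positioned to drive EED, only the open reading frame followed by the backbone elements. The plasmid is propagated in E. coli through a high-copy ColE1/pUC-type origin and is selected with chloramphenicol. Resistance comes from a cat (chloramphenicol acetyltransferase) gene with its native promoter, and a minimal lambda t0 terminator lies downstream of that cassette.

The insert, roughly 1.3 kb, matches human EED, a Polycomb group protein and core subunit of the PRC2/EED-EZH2 histone methyltransferase complex. This complex deposits repressive methylation on histone H3 lysine 27, and EED recognises the trimethylated mark, which helps propagate it. No epitope tags, fusion partners or reporters are annotated. The Type IIS restriction sites and overhangs that would flank the part in a Golden Gate system are not listed in the feature table, so the exact part type cannot be confirmed beyond the "CDS" designation in the name.

According to the associated publication, the plasmid belongs to a modular cloning system for assembling multigene vectors for baculovirus and yeast expression. Its likely role is as a coding-sequence module that is combined with separate promoter, terminator and tag parts into transcription units, and then into multigene constructs, for example to co-express EED with other protein complex subunits.
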