Addgene plasmid #234569: pCDS.EED
Purpose: Coding sequence for EED
Depositing lab: Chen Davidovich. Depositing organization: Monash University. Publication: Modular cloning of multigene vectors for the baculovirus system and yeast. Lai Z, Flanigan SF, Boudes M, Davidovich C. J Mol Biol. 2025 Jan 13:168943. doi: 10.1016/j.jmb.2025.168943. PubMed 39814169.
Backbone
  Vector backbone: pYTK001
  Vector type: Unspecified
Growth in bacteria
  Bacterial resistance: Chloramphenicol, 25 μg/mL
  Growth temperature: 37°C
  Growth strain: DH5alpha
  Copy number: High Copy
Gene/Insert
  Gene/Insert name: EED
  Species: H. sapiens (human)
  Entrez Gene: EED (a.k.a. COGIS, HEED, WAIT1)
  Cloning method: Golden Gate
Terms and licenses: Academic/Nonprofit Terms; Industry Terms: Not Available to Industry
How to cite: pCDS.EED was a gift from Chen Davidovich (Addgene plasmid # 234569 ; http://n2t.net/addgene:234569 ; RRID:Addgene_234569)
